>Addgene plasmid #104044 | PX458_ZNF511_1 | addgene full sequence | sequence record 200065 | Addgene NGS Result
TTTTGCTCACATGTGAGGGCCTATTTCCCATGATTCCTTCATATTTGCATATACGATACAAGGCTGTTAG
AGAGATAATTGGAATTAATTTGACTGTAAACACAAAGATATTAGTACAAAATACGTGACGTAGAAAGTAA
TAATTTCTTGGGTAGTTTGCAGTTTTAAAATTATGTTTTAAAATGGACTATCATATGCTTACCGTAACTT
GAAAGTATTTCGATTTCTTGGCTTTATATATCTTGTGGAAAGGACGAAACACCGATAGACTCAGAAAAGG
AGTGTTTTAGAGCTAGAAATAGCAAGTTAAAATAAGGCTAGTCCGTTATCAACTTGAAAAAGTGGCACCG
AGTCGGTGCTTTTTTGTTTTAGAGCTAGAAATAGCAAGTTAAAATAAGGCTAGTCCGTTTTTAGCGCGTG
CGCCAATTCTGCAGACAAATGGCTCTAGAGGTACCCGTTACATAACTTACGGTAAATGGCCCGCCTGGCT
GACCGCCCAACGACCCCCGCCCATTGACGTCAATAGTAACGCCAATAGGGACTTTCCATTGACGTCAATG
GGTGGAGTATTTACGGTAAACTGCCCACTTGGCAGTACATCAAGTGTATCATATGCCAAGTACGCCCCCT
ATTGACGTCAATGACGGTAAATGGCCCGCCTGGCATTGTGCCCAGTACATGACCTTATGGGACTTTCCTA
CTTGGCAGTACATCTACGTATTAGTCATCGCTATTACCATGGTCGAGGTGAGCCCCACGTTCTGCTTCAC
TCTCCCCATCTCCCCCCCCTCCCCACCCCCAATTTTGTATTTATTTATTTTTTAATTATTTTGTGCAGCG
ATGGGGGCGGGGGGGGGGGGGGGGCGCGCGCCAGGCGGGGCGGGGCGGGGCGAGGGGCGGGGCGGGGCGA
GGCGGAGAGGTGCGGCGGCAGCCAATCAGAGCGGCGCGCTCCGAAAGTTTCCTTTTATGGCGAGGCGGCG
GCGGCGGCGGCCCTATAAAAAGCGAAGCGCGCGGCGGGCGGGAGTCGCTGCGCGCTGCCTTCGCCCCGTG
CCCCGCTCCGCCGCCGCCTCGCGCCGCCCGCCCCGGCTCTGACTGACCGCGTTACTCCCACAGGTGAGCG
GGCGGGACGGCCCTTCTCCTCCGGGCTGTAATTAGCTGAGCAAGAGGTAAGGGTTTAAGGGATGGTTGGT
TGGTGGGGTATTAATGTTTAATTACCTGGAGCACCTGCCTGAAATCACTTTTTTTCAGGTTGGACCGGTG
CCACCATGGACTATAAGGACCACGACGGAGACTACAAGGATCATGATATTGATTACAAAGACGATGACGA
TAAGATGGCCCCAAAGAAGAAGCGGAAGGTCGGTATCCACGGAGTCCCAGCAGCCGACAAGAAGTACAGC
ATCGGCCTGGACATCGGCACCAACTCTGTGGGCTGGGCCGTGATCACCGACGAGTACAAGGTGCCCAGCA
AGAAATTCAAGGTGCTGGGCAACACCGACCGGCACAGCATCAAGAAGAACCTGATCGGAGCCCTGCTGTT
CGACAGCGGCGAAACAGCCGAGGCCACCCGGCTGAAGAGAACCGCCAGAAGAAGATACACCAGACGGAAG
AACCGGATCTGCTATCTGCAAGAGATCTTCAGCAACGAGATGGCCAAGGTGGACGACAGCTTCTTCCACA
GACTGGAAGAGTCCTTCCTGGTGGAAGAGGATAAGAAGCACGAGCGGCACCCCATCTTCGGCAACATCGT
GGACGAGGTGGCCTACCACGAGAAGTACCCCACCATCTACCACCTGAGAAAGAAACTGGTGGACAGCACC
GACAAGGCCGACCTGCGGCTGATCTATCTGGCCCTGGCCCACATGATCAAGTTCCGGGGCCACTTCCTGA
TCGAGGGCGACCTGAACCCCGACAACAGCGACGTGGACAAGCTGTTCATCCAGCTGGTGCAGACCTACAA
CCAGCTGTTCGAGGAAAACCCCATCAACGCCAGCGGCGTGGACGCCAAGGCCATCCTGTCTGCCAGACTG
AGCAAGAGCAGACGGCTGGAAAATCTGATCGCCCAGCTGCCCGGCGAGAAGAAGAATGGCCTGTTCGGAA
ACCTGATTGCCCTGAGCCTGGGCCTGACCCCCAACTTCAAGAGCAACTTCGACCTGGCCGAGGATGCCAA
ACTGCAGCTGAGCAAGGACACCTACGACGACGACCTGGACAACCTGCTGGCCCAGATCGGCGACCAGTAC
GCCGACCTGTTTCTGGCCGCCAAGAACCTGTCCGACGCCATCCTGCTGAGCGACATCCTGAGAGTGAACA
CCGAGATCACCAAGGCCCCCCTGAGCGCCTCTATGATCAAGAGATACGACGAGCACCACCAGGACCTGAC
CCTGCTGAAAGCTCTCGTGCGGCAGCAGCTGCCTGAGAAGTACAAAGAGATTTTCTTCGACCAGAGCAAG
AACGGCTACGCCGGCTACATTGACGGCGGAGCCAGCCAGGAAGAGTTCTACAAGTTCATCAAGCCCATCC
TGGAAAAGATGGACGGCACCGAGGAACTGCTCGTGAAGCTGAACAGAGAGGACCTGCTGCGGAAGCAGCG
GACCTTCGACAACGGCAGCATCCCCCACCAGATCCACCTGGGAGAGCTGCACGCCATTCTGCGGCGGCAG
GAAGATTTTTACCCATTCCTGAAGGACAACCGGGAAAAGATCGAGAAGATCCTGACCTTCCGCATCCCCT
ACTACGTGGGCCCTCTGGCCAGGGGAAACAGCAGATTCGCCTGGATGACCAGAAAGAGCGAGGAAACCAT
CACCCCCTGGAACTTCGAGGAAGTGGTGGACAAGGGCGCTTCCGCCCAGAGCTTCATCGAGCGGATGACC
AACTTCGATAAGAACCTGCCCAACGAGAAGGTGCTGCCCAAGCACAGCCTGCTGTACGAGTACTTCACCG
TGTATAACGAGCTGACCAAAGTGAAATACGTGACCGAGGGAATGAGAAAGCCCGCCTTCCTGAGCGGCGA
GCAGAAAAAGGCCATCGTGGACCTGCTGTTCAAGACCAACCGGAAAGTGACCGTGAAGCAGCTGAAAGAG
GACTACTTCAAGAAAATCGAGTGCTTCGACTCCGTGGAAATCTCCGGCGTGGAAGATCGGTTCAACGCCT
CCCTGGGCACATACCACGATCTGCTGAAAATTATCAAGGACAAGGACTTCCTGGACAATGAGGAAAACGA
GGACATTCTGGAAGATATCGTGCTGACCCTGACACTGTTTGAGGACAGAGAGATGATCGAGGAACGGCTG
AAAACCTATGCCCACCTGTTCGACGACAAAGTGATGAAGCAGCTGAAGCGGCGGAGATACACCGGCTGGG
GCAGGCTGAGCCGGAAGCTGATCAACGGCATCCGGGACAAGCAGTCCGGCAAGACAATCCTGGATTTCCT
GAAGTCCGACGGCTTCGCCAACAGAAACTTCATGCAGCTGATCCACGACGACAGCCTGACCTTTAAAGAG
GACATCCAGAAAGCCCAGGTGTCCGGCCAGGGCGATAGCCTGCACGAGCACATTGCCAATCTGGCCGGCA
GCCCCGCCATTAAGAAGGGCATCCTGCAGACAGTGAAGGTGGTGGACGAGCTCGTGAAAGTGATGGGCCG
GCACAAGCCCGAGAACATCGTGATCGAAATGGCCAGAGAGAACCAGACCACCCAGAAGGGACAGAAGAAC
AGCCGCGAGAGAATGAAGCGGATCGAAGAGGGCATCAAAGAGCTGGGCAGCCAGATCCTGAAAGAACACC
CCGTGGAAAACACCCAGCTGCAGAACGAGAAGCTGTACCTGTACTACCTGCAGAATGGGCGGGATATGTA
CGTGGACCAGGAACTGGACATCAACCGGCTGTCCGACTACGATGTGGACCATATCGTGCCTCAGAGCTTT
CTGAAGGACGACTCCATCGACAACAAGGTGCTGACCAGAAGCGACAAGAACCGGGGCAAGAGCGACAACG
TGCCCTCCGAAGAGGTCGTGAAGAAGATGAAGAACTACTGGCGGCAGCTGCTGAACGCCAAGCTGATTAC
CCAGAGAAAGTTCGACAATCTGACCAAGGCCGAGAGAGGCGGCCTGAGCGAACTGGATAAGGCCGGCTTC
ATCAAGAGACAGCTGGTGGAAACCCGGCAGATCACAAAGCACGTGGCACAGATCCTGGACTCCCGGATGA
ACACTAAGTACGACGAGAATGACAAGCTGATCCGGGAAGTGAAAGTGATCACCCTGAAGTCCAAGCTGGT
GTCCGATTTCCGGAAGGATTTCCAGTTTTACAAAGTGCGCGAGATCAACAACTACCACCACGCCCACGAC
GCCTACCTGAACGCCGTCGTGGGAACCGCCCTGATCAAAAAGTACCCTAAGCTGGAAAGCGAGTTCGTGT
ACGGCGACTACAAGGTGTACGACGTGCGGAAGATGATCGCCAAGAGCGAGCAGGAAATCGGCAAGGCTAC
CGCCAAGTACTTCTTCTACAGCAACATCATGAACTTTTTCAAGACCGAGATTACCCTGGCCAACGGCGAG
ATCCGGAAGCGGCCTCTGATCGAGACAAACGGCGAAACCGGGGAGATCGTGTGGGATAAGGGCCGGGATT
TTGCCACCGTGCGGAAAGTGCTGAGCATGCCCCAAGTGAATATCGTGAAAAAGACCGAGGTGCAGACAGG
CGGCTTCAGCAAAGAGTCTATCCTGCCCAAGAGGAACAGCGATAAGCTGATCGCCAGAAAGAAGGACTGG
GACCCTAAGAAGTACGGCGGCTTCGACAGCCCCACCGTGGCCTATTCTGTGCTGGTGGTGGCCAAAGTGG
AAAAGGGCAAGTCCAAGAAACTGAAGAGTGTGAAAGAGCTGCTGGGGATCACCATCATGGAAAGAAGCAG
CTTCGAGAAGAATCCCATCGACTTTCTGGAAGCCAAGGGCTACAAAGAAGTGAAAAAGGACCTGATCATC
AAGCTGCCTAAGTACTCCCTGTTCGAGCTGGAAAACGGCCGGAAGAGAATGCTGGCCTCTGCCGGCGAAC
TGCAGAAGGGAAACGAACTGGCCCTGCCCTCCAAATATGTGAACTTCCTGTACCTGGCCAGCCACTATGA
GAAGCTGAAGGGCTCCCCCGAGGATAATGAGCAGAAACAGCTGTTTGTGGAACAGCACAAGCACTACCTG
GACGAGATCATCGAGCAGATCAGCGAGTTCTCCAAGAGAGTGATCCTGGCCGACGCTAATCTGGACAAAG
TGCTGTCCGCCTACAACAAGCACCGGGATAAGCCCATCAGAGAGCAGGCCGAGAATATCATCCACCTGTT
TACCCTGACCAATCTGGGAGCCCCTGCCGCCTTCAAGTACTTTGACACCACCATCGACCGGAAGAGGTAC
ACCAGCACCAAAGAGGTGCTGGACGCCACCCTGATCCACCAGAGCATCACCGGCCTGTACGAGACACGGA
TCGACCTGTCTCAGCTGGGAGGCGACAAAAGGCCGGCGGCCACGAAAAAGGCCGGCCAGGCAAAAAAGAA
AAAGGAATTCGGCAGTGGAGAGGGCAGAGGAAGTCTGCTAACATGCGGTGACGTCGAGGAGAATCCTGGC
CCAGTGAGCAAGGGCGAGGAGCTGTTCACCGGGGTGGTGCCCATCCTGGTCGAGCTGGACGGCGACGTAA
ACGGCCACAAGTTCAGCGTGTCCGGCGAGGGCGAGGGCGATGCCACCTACGGCAAGCTGACCCTGAAGTT
CATCTGCACCACCGGCAAGCTGCCCGTGCCCTGGCCCACCCTCGTGACCACCCTGACCTACGGCGTGCAG
TGCTTCAGCCGCTACCCCGACCACATGAAGCAGCACGACTTCTTCAAGTCCGCCATGCCCGAAGGCTACG
TCCAGGAGCGCACCATCTTCTTCAAGGACGACGGCAACTACAAGACCCGCGCCGAGGTGAAGTTCGAGGG
CGACACCCTGGTGAACCGCATCGAGCTGAAGGGCATCGACTTCAAGGAGGACGGCAACATCCTGGGGCAC
AAGCTGGAGTACAACTACAACAGCCACAACGTCTATATCATGGCCGACAAGCAGAAGAACGGCATCAAGG
TGAACTTCAAGATCCGCCACAACATCGAGGACGGCAGCGTGCAGCTCGCCGACCACTACCAGCAGAACAC
CCCCATCGGCGACGGCCCCGTGCTGCTGCCCGACAACCACTACCTGAGCACCCAGTCCGCCCTGAGCAAA
GACCCCAACGAGAAGCGCGATCACATGGTCCTGCTGGAGTTCGTGACCGCCGCCGGGATCACTCTCGGCA
TGGACGAGCTGTACAAGGAATTCTAACTAGAGCTCGCTGATCAGCCTCGACTGTGCCTTCTAGTTGCCAG
CCATCTGTTGTTTGCCCCTCCCCCGTGCCTTCCTTGACCCTGGAAGGTGCCACTCCCACTGTCCTTTCCT
AATAAAATGAGGAAATTGCATCGCATTGTCTGAGTAGGTGTCATTCTATTCTGGGGGGTGGGGTGGGGCA
GGACAGCAAGGGGGAGGATTGGGAAGAGAATAGCAGGCATGCTGGGGAGCGGCCGCAGGAACCCCTAGTG
ATGGAGTTGGCCACTCCCTCTCTGCGCGCTCGCTCGCTCACTGAGGCCGGGCGACCAAAGGTCGCCCGAC
GCCCGGGCTTTGCCCGGGCGGCCTCAGTGAGCGAGCGAGCGCGCAGCTGCCTGCAGGGGCGCCTGATGCG
GTATTTTCTCCTTACGCATCTGTGCGGTATTTCACACCGCATA
[95 nt withheld, positions 6764-6858]
T
[46 nt withheld, positions 6860-6905]
C
[141 nt withheld, positions 6907-7047]
CCTTTGACGTTGGAGTCCACGTTCTTT
[37 nt withheld, positions 7075-7111]
ACTCTATCTCGGGCTATTCTTTTGATTTATAAGGGATTTTGCCGATTTCGGTCTATTGGTTAAAAAATGA
GCTGATTTAACAAAAATTTAACGCGAATTTTAACAAAATATTAACGTTTACAATTTTATGGTGCACTCTC
AGTACAATCTGCTCTGATGCCGCATAGTTAAGCCAGCCCCGACACCCGCCAACACCCGCTGACGCGCCCT
GACGGGCTTGTCTGCTCCCGGCATCCGCTTACAGACAAGCTGTGACCGTCTCCGGGAGCTGCATGTGTCA
GAGGTTTTCACCGTCATCACCGAAACGCGCGAGACGAAAGGGCCTCGTGATACGCCTATTTTTATAGGTT
AATGTCATGATAATAATGGTTTCTTAGACGTCAGGTGGCACTTTTCGGGGAAATGTGCGCGGAACCCCTA
TTTGTTTATTTTTCTAAATACATTCAAATATGTATCCGCTCATGAGACAATAACCCTGATAAATGCTTCA
ATAATATTGAAAAAGGAAGAGTATGAGTATTCAACATTTCCGTGTCGCCCTTATTCCCTTTTTTGCGGCA
TTTTGCCTTCCTGTTTTTGCTCACCCAGAAACGCTGGTGAAAGTAAAAGATGCTGAAGATCAGTTGGGTG
CACGAGTGGGTTACATCGAACTGGATCTCAACAGCGGTAAGATCCTTGAGAGTTTTCGCCCCGAAGAACG
TTTTCCAATGATGAGCACTTTTAAAGTTCTGCTATGTGGCGCGGTATTATCCCGTATTGACGCCGGGCAA
GAGCAACTCGGTCGCCGCATACACTATTCTCAGAATGACTTGGTTGAGTACTCACCAGTCACAGAAAAGC
ATCTTACGGATGGCATGACAGTAAGAGAATTATGCAGTGCTGCCATAACCATGAGTGATAACACTGCGGC
CAACTTACTTCTGACAACGATCGGAGGACCGAAGGAGCTAACCGCTTTTTTGCACAACATGGGGGATCAT
GTAACTCGCCTTGATCGTTGGGAACCGGAGCTGAATGAAGCCATACCAAACGACGAGCGTGACACCACGA
TGCCTGTAGCAATGGCAACAACGTTGCGCAAACTATTAACTGGCGAACTACTTACTCTAGCTTCCCGGCA
ACAATTAATAGACTGGATGGAGGCGGATAAAGTTGCAGGACCACTTCTGCGCTCGGCCCTTCCGGCTGGC
TGGTTTATTGCTGATAAATCTGGAGCCGGTGAGCGTGGAAGCCGCGGTATCATTGCAGCACTGGGGCCAG
ATGGTAAGCCCTCCCGTATCGTAGTTATCTACACGACGGGGAGTCAGGCAACTATGGATGAACGAAATAG
ACAGATCGCTGAGATAGGTGCCTCACTGATTAAGCATTGGTAACTGTCAGACCAAGTTTACTCATATATA
CTTTAGATTGATTTAAAACTTCATTTTTAATTTAAAAGGATCTAGGTGAAGATCCTTTTTGATAATCTCA
TGACCAAAATCCCTTAACGTGAGTTTTCGTTCCACTGAGCGTCAGACCCCGTAGAAAAGATCAAAGGATC
TTCTTGAGATCCTTTTTTTCTGCGCGTAATCTGCTGCTTGCAAACAAAAAAACCACCGCTACCAGCGGTG
GTTTGTTTGCCGGATCAAGAGCTACCAACTCTTTTTCCGAAGGTAACTGGCTTCAGCAGAGCGCAGATAC
CAAATACTGTTCTTCTAGTGTAGCCGTAGTTAGGCCACCACTTCAAGAACTCTGTAGCACCGCCTACATA
CCTCGCTCTGCTAATCCTGTTACCAGTGGCTGCTGCCAGTGGCGATAAGTCGTGTCTTACCGGGTTGGAC
TCAAGACGATAGTTACCGGATAAGGCGCAGCGGTCGGGCTGAACGGGGGGTTCGTGCACACAGCCCAGCT
TGGAGCGAACGACCTACACCGAACTGAGATACCTACAGCGTGAGCTATGAGAAAGCGCCACGCTTCCCGA
AGGGAGAAAGGCGGACAGGTATCCGGTAAGCGGCAGGGTCGGAACAGGAGAGCGCACGAGGGAGCTTCCA
GGGGGAAACGCCTGGTATCTTTATAGTCCTGTCGGGTTTCGCCACCTCTGACTTGAGCGTCGATTTTTGT
GATGCTCGTCAGGGGGGCGGAGCCTATGGAAAAACGCCAGCAACGCGGCCTTTTTACGGTTCCTGGCCTT
TTGCTGGCC
Features (pLannotate 1.2.2; 19 found; start..end, strand, type, name):
     15..255     +  promoter       U6 promoter: RNA polymerase III promoter for human U6 snRNA
    284..359     +  misc_RNA       gRNA scaffold: guide RNA scaffold for the Streptococcus pyogenes CRISPR/Cas9 system
    366..409     +  misc_RNA       gRNA scaffold (fragment): guide RNA scaffold for the Streptococcus pyogenes CRISPR/Cas9 system
    456..741     +  enhancer       CMV enhancer: human cytomegalovirus immediate early enhancer; contains an 18-bp deletion relative to the standard CMV enhancer
    743..1020    +  promoter       chicken β-actin promoter: No description available
   1021..1248    +  intron         hybrid intron: hybrid between chicken β-actin (CBA) and minute virus of mice (MMV) introns (Gray et al., 2011)
   1386..2987    +  CDS            Cas9(N): N-terminal portion of Streptococcus pyogenes Cas9 (Zetsche et al., 2015)
   2988..5486    +  CDS            Cas9(C): C-terminal portion of Streptococcus pyogenes Cas9 (Zetsche et al., 2015)
   5487..5534    +  CDS            nucleoplasmin NLS: bipartite nuclear localization signal from nucleoplasmin
   5604..6317    +  CDS            EGFP: EGFP is a basic (constitutively fluorescent) green fluorescent protein published in 1996, derived from Aequorea victoria. It is reported to be a rapidly-maturing weak dimer with moderate acid sensitivity.
   6351..6462    +  polyA_signal   bGH poly(A) signal: bovine growth hormone polyadenylation signal
   6567..6707    +  repeat_region  AAV2 ITR: inverted terminal repeat of adeno-associated virus serotype 2 inverted
   6712..6763    -  misc_feature   bom (fragment): basis of mobility region from pBR322
   6782..7237    +  rep_origin     f1 ori (sequence partly withheld): f1 bacteriophage origin of replication; arrow indicates direction of (+) strand synthesis
   7238..7287    -  misc_feature   bom (fragment): basis of mobility region from pBR322
   7389..7424    -  CDS            rop (fragment): Rop protein, which maintains plasmids at low copy number; rop
   7519..7623    +  promoter       AmpR promoter: bla
   7624..8484    +  CDS            AmpR: β-lactamase; bla; confers resistance to ampicillin, carbenicillin, and related antibiotics
   8655..9243    +  rep_origin     ori: high-copy-number ColE1/pMB1/pBR322/pUC origin of replication
