[The description below was written by a language model from this plasmid's Addgene catalogue record and pLannotate feature annotations shown in this document.]
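Description:
PX458_ZNF511_1 is a mammalian CRISPR expression plasmid built on the PX458 backbone that delivers both a single guide RNA and Streptococcus pyogenes Cas9 from one roughly 9.3 kb vector. It is propagated in E. coli as a high-copy plasmid through a ColE1/pUC-type origin and selected with ampicillin via the β-lactamase (AmpR) gene. An f1 phage origin is also present. The table also shows a single AAV2 inverted terminal repeat and short bom and rop fragments, which appear to be backbone remnants rather than functional modules.

The guide cassette uses the human U6 RNA polymerase III promoter to transcribe a 20-nt spacer, introduced by Gibson cloning, fused to the S. pyogenes gRNA scaffold. A partial second scaffold copy is annotated immediately downstream. The spacer targets the 3' end of the human ZNF511 gene. Cas9 is driven by a hybrid promoter made up of the CMV enhancer, the chicken β-actin promoter and a hybrid intron. Although it is annotated as adjoining N- and C-terminal portions, these are contiguous and together form the full-length coding sequence, followed by a nucleoplasmin nuclear localization signal. According to the catalogue entry, EGFP is linked downstream through a 2A peptide. This allows Cas9 and the fluorescent marker to be made from one transcript, terminated by the bGH polyadenylation signal, so that transfected cells can be identified or sorted by green fluorescence.

The plasmid belongs to a CRISPR-based epitope tagging system that adds a tag, currently FLAG, to endogenous proteins. Cutting near the 3' end of ZNF511 would allow tag insertion there, which supports ChIP-seq of DNA-binding proteins without factor-specific antibodies. The donor template is not part of this construct.
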