Addgene plasmid #104044: PX458_ZNF511_1
Purpose: Encodes gRNA for 3' target of human ZNF511 along with Cas9 with 2A GFP
Depositing lab: Eric Mendenhall & Richard M. Myers. Depositing organization: University of Alabama in Huntsville. Publication: CETCh-seq: CRISPR epitope tagging ChIP-seq of DNA-binding proteins. Savic D, Partridge EC, Newberry KM, Smith SB, Meadows SK, Roberts BS, Mackiewicz M, Mendenhall EM, Myers RM. Genome Res. 2015 Sep 9. 10.1101/gr.193540.115 PubMed 26355004.
Backbone
  Vector backbone: PX458
  Vector type: Mammalian Expression, CRISPR
Growth in bacteria
  Bacterial resistance: Ampicillin, 100 μg/mL
  Growth temperature: 37°C
  Growth strain: DH5alpha
  Copy number: High Copy
Gene/Insert
  Gene/Insert name: ZNF511 gRNA
  gRNA/shRNA sequence: GATAGACTCAGAAAAGGAGT
  Species: H. sapiens (human)
  Entrez Gene: ZNF511 (a.k.a. MGC30006)
  Cloning method: Gibson Cloning
  Sequencing primers: 5′ pBR322ori-F
Terms and licenses: Academic/Nonprofit Terms; Industry Terms: Not Available to Industry
Depositor comments: Note: This plasmid is part of the Mendenhall and Meyers CRISPR-based Tagging system to add a tag (currently using FLAG) to endogenous proteins. Please see https://www.addgene.org/crispr/tagging/ for more details.
How to cite: PX458_ZNF511_1 was a gift from Eric Mendenhall & Richard M. Myers (Addgene plasmid # 104044 ; http://n2t.net/addgene:104044 ; RRID:Addgene_104044)
